Addgene plasmid #111110: pCR1118
Purpose: Expresses HELQ_+_84376961.23-P1P2 sgRNA in pCR1068
Depositing lab: Jacob Corn. Depositing organization: University of California, Berkeley. Publication: CRISPR-Cas9 genome editing in human cells occurs via the Fanconi anemia pathway. Richardson CD, Kazane KR, Feng SJ, Zelin E, Bray NL, Schafer AJ, Floor SN, Corn JE. Nat Genet. 2018 Aug;50(8):1132-1139. doi: 10.1038/s41588-018-0174-0. Epub 2018 Jul 27. PubMed 30054595.
Backbone
  Vector backbone: pCR1068
  Vector type: Lentiviral
Growth in bacteria
  Bacterial resistance: Ampicillin, 100 μg/mL
  Growth temperature: 37°C
  Growth strain: NEB Stable
  Copy number: High Copy
Gene/Insert
  Gene/Insert name: HELQ gRNA
  gRNA/shRNA sequence: GGAGCCCTGAGAGCTAACTT
  Species: H. sapiens (human)
  Entrez Gene: HELQ (a.k.a. HEL308)
  Cloning method: Restriction Enzyme; 5′ cloning site Unknown (unknown if destroyed)
Terms and licenses: Academic/Nonprofit Terms; Industry Terms: Not Available to Industry
How to cite: pCR1118 was a gift from Jacob Corn (Addgene plasmid # 111110 ; http://n2t.net/addgene:111110 ; RRID:Addgene_111110)
