[The description below was written by a language model from this plasmid's Addgene catalogue record and pLannotate feature annotations shown in this document.]
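Description:
pCR1118 is a lentiviral sgRNA expression plasmid built on the pCR1068 backbone, carrying a single guide RNA directed against human HELQ (also known as HEL308). In bacteria it is maintained through a high-copy ColE1/pUC-type origin and selected with ampicillin via the bla gene.

The transfer cassette has a third-generation-style layout. A CMV enhancer/promoter fused to a truncated HIV-1 5' LTR drives production of the viral genomic RNA. This is followed by the Ψ packaging signal with a gag fragment, the Rev response element for Rev-dependent nuclear export, and the cPPT/CTS. A WPRE, which enhances transcript expression, and a second truncated LTR lie at the 3' end.

Within the provirus, an S. pyogenes tracrRNA-derived scaffold fragment marks the sgRNA unit. The feature table does not annotate the promoter driving the guide, and the record does not name it. Downstream, an EF-1α promoter drives puromycin N-acetyltransferase followed by monomeric EGFP. The gap between the two coding sequences is unannotated, so how they are linked is not stated. Together they allow drug selection and fluorescent tracking of transduced cells. Two same-orientation loxP sites flank the region containing the sgRNA scaffold, EF-1α promoter, PuroR and mEGFP, so Cre recombinase could in principle excise this segment after integration.

No Cas9 is encoded, so a Cas9 or Cas9-derived effector must be supplied separately. The guide name follows a promoter-targeted library naming style, but the record does not state whether it is intended for cutting or for transcriptional repression. The plasmid was deposited with a study of how Fanconi anemia pathway genes influence Cas9 genome editing outcomes in human cells, where it would serve to perturb HELQ.
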