Features (pLannotate 1.2.2; 23 found; start..end, strand, type, name):
     17..396     +  enhancer       CMV enhancer: human cytomegalovirus immediate early enhancer
    397..596     +  promoter       CMV promoter: human cytomegalovirus (CMV) immediate early promoter
    614..794     +  LTR            5' LTR (truncated): truncated 5' long terminal repeat (LTR) from HIV-1
    841..966     +  misc_feature   HIV-1 Ψ: packaging signal of human immunodeficiency virus type 1
    950..1288    +  CDS            HIV-1 gag (fragment): gag protein from human immunodeficiency virus 1; gag
   1463..1696    +  misc_feature   RRE: The Rev response element (RRE) of HIV-1 allows for Rev-dependent mRNA export from the nucleus to the cytoplasm.
   2073..2173    +  CDS            Rev (fragment): human immunodeficiency virus 1 (HIV-1) Rev protein; rev; enhances nuclear export of unspliced and incompletely spliced viral mRNAs
   2223..2340    +  misc_feature   cPPT/CTS: central polypurine tract and central termination sequence of HIV-1
   2601..2634    +  protein_bind   loxP: Cre-mediated recombination occurs in the 8-bp core sequence (GCATACAT). Cre recombinase
   2759..2826    +  misc_RNA       tracrRNA (fragment): trans-activating CRISPR RNA for the Streptococcus pyogenes CRISPR/Cas9 system
   2899..4070    +  promoter       EF-1α promoter: strong constitutive promoter for human elongation factor EF-1α
   4082..4678    +  CDS            PuroR: puromycin N-acetyltransferase; pac from Streptomyces alboniger; confers resistance to puromycin
   4754..5473    +  CDS            mEGFP: enhanced GFP with monomerizing A206K mutation (Zacharias et al., 2002) mammalian codon-optimized
   5493..5526    +  protein_bind   loxP: Cre-mediated recombination occurs in the 8-bp core sequence (GCATACAT). Cre recombinase
   5559..5582    +  misc_feature   MCS (fragment): pBluescript multiple cloning site
   5582..6170    +  misc_feature   WPRE: woodchuck hepatitis virus posttranscriptional regulatory element
   6171..6190    +  misc_feature   MCS (fragment): pBluescript multiple cloning site
   6192..6692    +  CDS            nef (fragment): NEF_HV1LA - Experimental evidence at protein level: Swiss-Prot protein existence level 1. Extracellular Nef protein targets CD4(+) T-lymphocytes for apoptosis by interacting with CXCR4 surface receptors. From Human immunodeficiency virus type 1 group M subtype B (isolate Lai) (HIV-1).
   6699..6879    +  LTR            5' LTR (truncated): truncated 5' long terminal repeat (LTR) from HIV-1
   6941..7529    -  rep_origin     ori: high-copy-number ColE1/pMB1/pBR322/pUC origin of replication
   7700..8560    -  CDS            AmpR: β-lactamase; bla; confers resistance to ampicillin, carbenicillin, and related antibiotics
   8561..8665    -  promoter       AmpR promoter: bla
   8724..8776    -  misc_feature   bom (fragment): basis of mobility region from pBR322
>Addgene plasmid #111110 | pCR1118 | addgene full sequence | sequence record 211904 | Addgene NGS Result
GCCAGATATACGCGTTGACATTGATTATTGACTAGTTATTAATAGTAATCAATTACGGGGTCATTAGTTC
ATAGCCCATATATGGAGTTCCGCGTTACATAACTTACGGTAAATGGCCCGCCTGGCTGACCGCCCAACGA
CCCCCGCCCATTGACGTCAATAATGACGTATGTTCCCATAGTAACGCCAATAGGGACTTTCCATTGACGT
CAATGGGTGGAGTATTTACGGTAAACTGCCCACTTGGCAGTACATCAAGTGTATCATATGCCAAGTACGC
CCCCTATTGACGTCAATGACGGTAAATGGCCCGCCTGGCATTATGCCCAGTACATGACCTTATGGGACTT
TCCTACTTGGCAGTACATCTACGTATTAGTCATCGCTATTACCATGGTGATGCGGTTTTGGCAGTACATC
AATGGGCGTGGATAGCGGTTTGACTCACGGGGATTTCCAAGTCTCCACCCCATTGACGTCAATGGGAGTT
TGTTTTGGCACCAAAATCAACGGGACTTTCCAAAATGTCGTAACAACTCCGCCCCATTGACGCAAATGGG
CGGTAGGCGTGTACGGTGGGAGGTCTATATAAGCAGCGCGTTTTGCCTGTACTGGGTCTCTCTGGTTAGA
CCAGATCTGAGCCTGGGAGCTCTCTGGCTAACTAGGGAACCCACTGCTTAAGCCTCAATAAAGCTTGCCT
TGAGTGCTTCAAGTAGTGTGTGCCCGTCTGTTGTGTGACTCTGGTAACTAGAGATCCCTCAGACCCTTTT
AGTCAGTGTGGAAAATCTCTAGCAGTGGCGCCCGAACAGGGACTTGAAAGCGAAAGGGAAACCAGAGGAG
CTCTCTCGACGCAGGACTCGGCTTGCTGAAGCGCGCACGGCAAGAGGCGAGGGGCGGCGACTGGTGAGTA
CGCCAAAAATTTTGACTAGCGGAGGCTAGAAGGAGAGAGATGGGTGCGAGAGCGTCAGTATTAAGCGGGG
GAGAATTAGATCGCGATGGGAAAAAATTCGGTTAAGGCCAGGGGGAAAGAAAAAATATAAATTAAAACAT
ATAGTATGGGCAAGCAGGGAGCTAGAACGATTCGCAGTTAATCCTGGCCTGTTAGAAACATCAGAAGGCT
GTAGACAAATACTGGGACAGCTACAACCATCCCTTCAGACAGGATCAGAAGAACTTAGATCATTATATAA
TACAGTAGCAACCCTCTATTGTGTGCATCAAAGGATAGAGATAAAAGACACCAAGGAAGCTTTAGACAAG
ATAGAGGAAGAGCAAAACAAAAGTAAGACCACCGCACAGCAAGCGGCCGGCCGCTGATCTTCAGACCTGG
AGGAGGAGATATGAGGGACAATTGGAGAAGTGAATTATATAAATATAAAGTAGTAAAAATTGAACCATTA
GGAGTAGCACCCACCAAGGCAAAGAGAAGAGTGGTGCAGAGAGAAAAAAGAGCAGTGGGAATAGGAGCTT
TGTTCCTTGGGTTCTTGGGAGCAGCAGGAAGCACTATGGGCGCAGCGTCAATGACGCTGACGGTACAGGC
CAGACAATTATTGTCTGGTATAGTGCAGCAGCAGAACAATTTGCTGAGGGCTATTGAGGCGCAACAGCAT
CTGTTGCAACTCACAGTCTGGGGCATCAAGCAGCTCCAGGCAAGAATCCTGGCTGTGGAAAGATACCTAA
AGGATCAACAGCTCCTGGGGATTTGGGGTTGCTCTGGAAAACTCATTTGCACCACTGCTGTGCCTTGGAA
TGCTAGTTGGAGTAATAAATCTCTGGAACAGATTTGGAATCACACGACCTGGATGGAGTGGGACAGAGAA
ATTAACAATTACACAAGCTTAATACACTCCTTAATTGAAGAATCGCAAAACCAGCAAGAAAAGAATGAAC
AAGAATTATTGGAATTAGATAAATGGGCAAGTTTGTGGAATTGGTTTAACATAACAAATTGGCTGTGGTA
TATAAAATTATTCATAATGATAGTAGGAGGCTTGGTAGGTTTAAGAATAGTTTTTGCTGTACTTTCTATA
GTGAATAGAGTTAGGCAGGGATATTCACCATTATCGTTTCAGACCCACCTCCCAACCCCGAGGGGACCCG
ACAGGCCCGAAGGAATAGAAGAAGAAGGTGGAGAGAGAGACAGAGACAGATCCATTCGATTAGTGAACGG
ATCGGCACTGCGTGCGCCAATTCTGCAGACAAATGGCAGTATTCATCCACAATTTTAAAAGAAAAGGGGG
GATTGGGGGGTACAGTGCAGGGGAAAGAATAGTAGACATAATAGCAACAGACATACAAACTAAAGAATTA
CAAAAACAAATTACAAAAATTCAAAATTTTCGGGTTTATTACAGGGACAGCAGAGATCCAGTTTGGTTAG
TACCGGGCCCGCCCTGCAGGTCTAGAGATCCGACGCGCCATCTCTAGGCCCGCGCCGGCCCCCTCGCACG
GACTTGTGGGAGAAGCTCGGCTACTCCCCTGCCCCGGTTAATTTGCATATAATATTTCCTAGTAACTATA
GAGGCTTAATGTGCGATAAAAGACAGATAATCTGTTCTTTTTAATACTAGCTACATTTTACATGATAGGC
TTGGATTTCTATAACTTCGTATAGCATACATTATACGAAGTTATAAACAGCACAAAAGGAAACTCACCCT
AACTGTAAAGTAATTGTGTGTTTTGAGACTATAAGTATCCCTTGGAGAACCACCTTGTTGGGAGCCCTGA
GAGCTAACTTGTTTAAGAGCTAAGCTGGAAACAGCATAGCAAGTTTAAATAAGGCTAGTCCGTTATCAAC
TTGAAAAAGTGGCACCGAGTCGGTGCTTTTTTTCTCGAGTACTAGGATCCATTAGGCGGCCGCCCTGCAG
GGTGGATAACCGTATTACCGCCATGCATGTGCCCGTCAGTGGGCAGAGCGCACATCGCCCACAGTCCCCG
AGAAGTTGGGGGGAGGGGTCGGCAATTGAACCGGTGCCTAGAGAAGGTGGCGCGGGGTAAACTGGGAAAG
TGATGTCGTGTACTGGCTCCGCCTTTTTCCCGAGGGTGGGGGAGAACCGTATATAAGTGCAGTAGTCGCC
GTGAACGTTCTTTTTCGCAACGGGTTTGCCGCCAGAACACAGGTAAGTGCCGTGTGTGGTTCCCGCGGGC
CTGGCCTCTTTACGGGTTATGGCCCTTGCGTGCCTTGAATTACTTCCACCTGGCTGCAGTACGTGATTCT
TGATCCCGAGCTTCGGGTTGGAAGTGGGTGGGAGAGTTCGAGGCCTTGCGCTTAAGGAGCCCCTTCGCCT
CGTGCTTGAGTTGAGGCCTGGCCTGGGCGCTGGGGCCGCCGCGTGCGAATCTGGTGGCACCTTCGCGCCT
GTCTCGCTGCTTTCGATAAGTCTCTAGCCATTTAAAATTTTTGATGACCTGCTGCGACGCTTTTTTTCTG
GCAAGATAGTCTTGTAAATGCGGGCCAAGATCTGCACACTGGTATTTCGGTTTTTGGGGCCGCGGGCGGC
GACGGGGCCCGTGCGTCCCAGCGCACATGTTCGGCGAGGCGGGGCCTGCGAGCGCGGCCACCGAGAATCG
GACGGGGGTAGTCTCAAGCTGGCCGGCCTGCTCTGGTGCCTGGCCTCGCGCCGCCGTGTATCGCCCCGCC
CTGGGCGGCAAGGCTGGCCCGGTCGGCACCAGTTGCGTGAGCGGAAAGATGGCCGCTTCCCGGCCCTGCT
GCAGGGAGCTCAAAATGGAGGACGCGGCGCTCGGGAGAGCGGGCGGGTGAGTCACCCACACAAAGGAAAA
GGGCCTTTCCGTCCTCAGCCGTCGCTTCATGTGACTCCACGGAGTACCGGGCGCCGTCCAGGCACCTCGA
TTAGTTCTCGCGCTTTTGGAGTACGTCGTCTTTAGGTTGGGGGGAGGGGTTTTATGCGATGGAGTTTCCC
CACACTGAGTGGGTGGAGACTGAAGTTAGGCCAGCTTGGCACTTGATGTAATTCTCCTTGGAATTTGCCC
TTTTTGAGTTTGGATCTTGGTTCATTCTCAAGCCTCAGACAGTGGTTCAAAGTTTTTTTCTTCCATTTCA
GGTGTCGTGAGCTAGCCCACCATGACCGAGTACAAGCCCACGGTGCGCCTCGCCACCCGCGACGACGTCC
CCCGGGCCGTACGCACCCTCGCCGCCGCGTTCGCCGACTACCCCGCCACGCGCCACACCGTCGACCCGGA
CCGCCACATCGAGCGGGTCACCGAGCTGCAAGAACTCTTCCTCACGCGCGTCGGGCTCGACATCGGCAAG
GTGTGGGTCGCGGACGACGGCGCCGCGGTGGCGGTCTGGACCACGCCGGAGAGCGTCGAAGCGGGGGCGG
TGTTCGCCGAGATCGGCCCGCGCATGGCCGAGTTGAGCGGTTCCCGGCTGGCCGCGCAGCAACAGATGGA
AGGCCTCCTGGCGCCGCACCGGCCCAAGGAGCCCGCGTGGTTCCTGGCCACCGTCGGCGTCTCGCCCGAC
CACCAGGGCAAGGGTCTGGGCAGCGCCGTCGTGCTCCCCGGAGTGGAGGCGGCCGAGCGCGCCGGGGTGC
CCGCCTTCCTGGAGACCTCCGCGCCCCGCAACCTCCCCTTCTACGAGCGGCTCGGCTTCACCGTCACCGC
CGACGTCGAGGTGCCCGAAGGACCGCGCACCTGGTGCATGACCCGCAAGCCCGGTGCCGGATCGGGAGAG
GGCAGAGGAAGTCTGCTAACATGCGGTGACGTCGAGGAGAATCCTGGCCCACCGGTCGCCACCATGGTGA
GCAAGGGCGAGGAGCTGTTCACCGGGGTGGTGCCCATCCTGGTCGAGCTGGACGGCGACGTAAACGGCCA
CAAGTTCAGCGTGTCCGGCGAGGGCGAGGGCGATGCCACCTACGGCAAGCTGACCCTGAAGTTCATCTGC
ACCACCGGCAAGCTGCCGGTGCCCTGGCCCACCCTCGTGACCACCCTGACCCATGGCGTGCAGTGCTTCA
GCCGCTACCCCGACCACATGAAGCAGCACGACTTCTTCAAGTCCGCCATGCCCGAAGGCTACGTCCAGGA
GCGCACCATCTTCTTCAAGGACGACGGCAACTACAAGACCCGCGCCGAGGTGAAGTTCGAGGGCGACACC
CTGGTGAACCGCATCGAGCTGAAGGGCATCGACTTCAAGGAGGACGGCAACATCCTGGGGCACAAGCTGG
AGTACAACTACAACAGCCACAACGTCTATATCATGGCCGACAAGCAGAAGAACGGCATCAAGGTGAACTT
CAAGATCCGCCACAACATCGAGGACGGCAGCGTGCAGCTCGCCGACCACTACCAGCAGAACACCCCCATC
GGCGACGGCCCCGTGCTGCTGCCCGACAACCACTACCTGAGCACCCAGTCCAAGCTGAGTAAAGACCCCA
ACGAGAAGCGCGATCACATGGTCCTGCTGGAGTTCGTGACCGCCGCCGGGATCACTCTCGGCATGGACGA
GCTGTACAAGTAAGAATTCGTCGAGGGACCTAATAACTTCGTATAGCATACATTATACGAAGTTATACAT
GTTTAAGGGTTCCGGTTCCACTAGGTACAATTCGATATCAAGCTTATCGATAATCAACCTCTGGATTACA
AAATTTGTGAAAGATTGACTGGTATTCTTAACTATGTTGCTCCTTTTACGCTATGTGGATACGCTGCTTT
AATGCCTTTGTATCATGCTATTGCTTCCCGTATGGCTTTCATTTTCTCCTCCTTGTATAAATCCTGGTTG
CTGTCTCTTTATGAGGAGTTGTGGCCCGTTGTCAGGCAACGTGGCGTGGTGTGCACTGTGTTTGCTGACG
CAACCCCCACTGGTTGGGGCATTGCCACCACCTGTCAGCTCCTTTCCGGGACTTTCGCTTTCCCCCTCCC
TATTGCCACGGCGGAACTCATCGCCGCCTGCCTTGCCCGCTGCTGGACAGGGGCTCGGCTGTTGGGCACT
GACAATTCCGTGGTGTTGTCGGGGAAATCATCGTCCTTTCCTTGGCTGCTCGCCTGTGTTGCCACCTGGA
TTCTGCGCGGGACGTCCTTCTGCTACGTCCCTTCGGCCCTCAATCCAGCGGACCTTCCTTCCCGCGGCCT
GCTGCCGGCTCTGCGGCCTCTTCCGCGTCTTCGCCTTCGCCCTCAGACGAGTCGGATCTCCCTTTGGGCC
GCCTCCCCGCATCGATACCGTCGACCTCGATCGAGACCTAGAAAAACATGGAGCAATCACAAGTAGCAAT
ACAGCAGCTACCAATGCTGATTGTGCCTGGCTAGAAGCACAAGAGGAGGAGGAGGTGGGTTTTCCAGTCA
CACCTCAGGTACCTTTAAGACCAATGACTTACAAGGCAGCTGTAGATCTTAGCCACTTTTTAAAAGAAAA
GGGGGGACTGGAAGGGCTAATTCACTCCCAACGAAGACAAGATATCCTTGATCTGTGGATCTACCACACA
CAAGGCTACTTCCCTGATTGGCAGAACTACACACCAGGGCCAGGGATCAGATATCCACTGACCTTTGGAT
GGTGCTACAAGCTAGTACCAGTTGAGCAAGAGAAGGTAGAAGAAGCCAATGAAGGAGAGAACACCCGCTT
GTTACACCCTGTGAGCCTGCATGGGATGGATGACCCGGAGAGAGAAGTATTAGAGTGGAGGTTTGACAGC
CGCCTAGCATTTCATCACATGGCCCGAGAGCTGCATCCGGACTGTACTGGGTCTCTCTGGTTAGACCAGA
TCTGAGCCTGGGAGCTCTCTGGCTAACTAGGGAACCCACTGCTTAAGCCTCAATAAAGCTTGCCTTGAGT
GCTTCAAGTAGTGTGTGCCCGTCTGTTGTGTGACTCTGGTAACTAGAGATCCCTCAGACCCTTTTAGTCA
GTGTGGAAAATCTCTAGCAGCATGTGAGCAAAAGGCCAGCAAAAGGCCAGGAACCGTAAAAAGGCCGCGT
TGCTGGCGTTTTTCCATAGGCTCCGCCCCCCTGACGAGCATCACAAAAATCGACGCTCAAGTCAGAGGTG
GCGAAACCCGACAGGACTATAAAGATACCAGGCGTTTCCCCCTGGAAGCTCCCTCGTGCGCTCTCCTGTT
CCGACCCTGCCGCTTACCGGATACCTGTCCGCCTTTCTCCCTTCGGGAAGCGTGGCGCTTTCTCATAGCT
CACGCTGTAGGTATCTCAGTTCGGTGTAGGTCGTTCGCTCCAAGCTGGGCTGTGTGCACGAACCCCCCGT
TCAGCCCGACCGCTGCGCCTTATCCGGTAACTATCGTCTTGAGTCCAACCCGGTAAGACACGACTTATCG
CCACTGGCAGCAGCCACTGGTAACAGGATTAGCAGAGCGAGGTATGTAGGCGGTGCTACAGAGTTCTTGA
AGTGGTGGCCTAACTACGGCTACACTAGAAGAACAGTATTTGGTATCTGCGCTCTGCTGAAGCCAGTTAC
CTTCGGAAAAAGAGTTGGTAGCTCTTGATCCGGCAAACAAACCACCGCTGGTAGCGGTGGTTTTTTTGTT
TGCAAGCAGCAGATTACGCGCAGAAAAAAAGGATCTCAAGAAGATCCTTTGATCTTTTCTACGGGGTCTG
ACGCTCAGTGGAACGAAAACTCACGTTAAGGGATTTTGGTCATGAGATTATCAAAAAGGATCTTCACCTA
GATCCTTTTAAATTAAAAATGAAGTTTTAAATCAATCTAAAGTATATATGAGTAAACTTGGTCTGACAGT
TACCAATGCTTAATCAGTGAGGCACCTATCTCAGCGATCTGTCTATTTCGTTCATCCATAGTTGCCTGAC
TCCCCGTCGTGTAGATAACTACGATACGGGAGGGCTTACCATCTGGCCCCAGTGCTGCAATGATACCGCG
AGACCCACGCTCACCGGCTCCAGATTTATCAGCAATAAACCAGCCAGCCGGAAGGGCCGAGCGCAGAAGT
GGTCCTGCAACTTTATCCGCCTCCATCCAGTCTATTAATTGTTGCCGGGAAGCTAGAGTAAGTAGTTCGC
CAGTTAATAGTTTGCGCAACGTTGTTGCCATTGCTACAGGCATCGTGGTGTCACGCTCGTCGTTTGGTAT
GGCTTCATTCAGCTCCGGTTCCCAACGATCAAGGCGAGTTACATGATCCCCCATGTTGTGCAAAAAAGCG
GTTAGCTCCTTCGGTCCTCCGATCGTTGTCAGAAGTAAGTTGGCCGCAGTGTTATCACTCATGGTTATGG
CAGCACTGCATAATTCTCTTACTGTCATGCCATCCGTAAGATGCTTTTCTGTGACTGGTGAGTACTCAAC
CAAGTCATTCTGAGAATAGTGTATGCGGCGACCGAGTTGCTCTTGCCCGGCGTCAATACGGGATAATACC
GCGCCACATAGCAGAACTTTAAAAGTGCTCATCATTGGAAAACGTTCTTCGGGGCGAAAACTCTCAAGGA
TCTTACCGCTGTTGAGATCCAGTTCGATGTAACCCACTCGTGCACCCAACTGATCTTCAGCATCTTTTAC
TTTCACCAGCGTTTCTGGGTGAGCAAAAACAGGAAGGCAAAATGCCGCAAAAAAGGGAATAAGGGCGACA
CGGAAATGTTGAATACTCATACTCTTCCTTTTTCAATATTATTGAAGCATTTATCAGGGTTATTGTCTCA
TGAGCGGATACATATTTGAATGTATTTAGAAAAATAAACAAATAGGGGTTCCGCGCACATTTCCCCGAAA
AGTGCCACCTGACGTCGACGGATCGGGAGATCTCCCGATCCCCTATGGTGCACTCTCAGTACAATCTGCT
CTGATGCCGCATAGTTAAGCCAGTATCTGCTCCCTGCTTGTGTGTTGGAGGTCGCTGAGTAGTGCGCGAG
CAAAATTTAAGCTACAACAAGGCAAGGCTTGACCGACAATTGCATGAAGAATCTGCTTAGGGTTAGGCGT
TTTGCGCTGCTTCGCGATGTACGG
